Addgene plasmid #20301: pECFPpA-ACN
Depositing lab: Mario Capecchi. Depositing organization: University of Utah. Publication: A protocol for constructing gene targeting vectors: generating knockout mice for the cadherin family and beyond. Wu S, Ying G, Wu Q, Capecchi MR. Nat Protoc. 2008 . 3(6):1056-76. 10.1038/nprot.2008.70 PubMed 18546598.
Backbone
  Vector backbone: pSP72
  Backbone manufacturer: Promega
  Backbone size w/o insert (bp): 2394
  Vector type: Mammalian Expression, Mouse Targeting, Cre/Lox
  Selectable markers: Neomycin (select with G418)
Growth in bacteria
  Bacterial resistance: Ampicillin, 100 μg/mL
  Growth temperature: 37°C
  Growth strain: DH5alpha
  Growth instructions: DH5alpha
  Copy number: High Copy
Gene/Insert
  Gene/Insert name: ECFPpA-ACN
  Species: Cloning vector
  Insert size (bp): 4732
  GenBank ID: EU530627
  Cloning method: Restriction Enzyme; 5′ cloning site XhoI (destroyed during cloning); 3′ cloning site BglII (destroyed during cloning)
  Sequencing primers: 5′ T7
Terms and licenses: Academic/Nonprofit Terms; Industry Terms: Not Available to Industry
How to cite: pECFPpA-ACN was a gift from Mario Capecchi (Addgene plasmid # 20301 ; http://n2t.net/addgene:20301 ; RRID:Addgene_20301)
