[The description below was written by a language model from this plasmid's Addgene catalogue record and pLannotate feature annotations shown in this document.]
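Description:
pECFPpA-ACN is a cassette-donor plasmid for building mouse gene-targeting vectors. It is based on the small pSP72 cloning backbone and is propagated in E. coli through a high-copy ColE1/pUC-type origin with ampicillin selection. The SP6 and T7 phage promoters of the backbone flank the insert, which was placed between XhoI and BglII sites that were destroyed during cloning.

The payload combines a reporter module with a self-excising selection module. The reporter is a mammalian codon-optimised ECFP coding sequence followed by an SV40 polyadenylation signal. No promoter is annotated upstream of it, which fits a knock-in design where an endogenous locus drives the reporter, though the record does not say so explicitly. The annotation also reports a roughly 720 bp hrGFP-like fragment just upstream of ECFP. The catalogue entry does not mention this fragment. The sequence record is 7,904 nt, longer than the roughly 7.1 kb implied by the listed backbone and insert sizes, so that region should be checked before use.

Downstream, in the opposite orientation and bracketed by two loxP sites, lies the ACN cassette. It contains a mouse Ace gene fragment, presumably the testis-specific Ace promoter region, placed upstream of a Cre coding sequence. That Cre sequence is interrupted by the SV40 small t intron, which prevents functional Cre from being made in bacteria, and it ends with an HSV TK poly(A) signal. The cassette also carries a NeoR gene with its own TK poly(A) for G418 selection of targeted ES cells; the promoter driving NeoR is not annotated. In this type of design, Cre is expressed in the male germline of chimeras. It then deletes both itself and the neo marker, leaving the reporter and a single loxP site at the targeted allele.
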