Features (pLannotate 1.2.2; 21 found; start..end, strand, type, name):
      1..19      +  promoter       SP6 promoter: promoter for bacteriophage SP6 RNA polymerase
     61..778     +  CDS            hrGFP (fragment): humanized Renilla green fluorescent protein mammalian codon-optimized
    813..1529    +  CDS            ECFP: enhanced CFP mammalian codon-optimized
   1546..1629    +  CDS            large T antigen (fragment): large T antigen from SV40 (simian virus 40)
   1652..1773    +  polyA_signal   SV40 poly(A) signal: SV40 polyadenylation signal
   1799..1832    -  protein_bind   loxP: Cre-mediated recombination occurs in the 8-bp core sequence (GCATACAT). Cre recombinase
   1859..1907    -  polyA_signal   HSV TK poly(A) signal: herpes simplex virus thymidine kinase polyadenylation signal (Cole and Stacy, 1985)
   1914..2717    -  CDS            NeoR/KanR: aminoglycoside phosphotransferase from Tn5; aph(3')-II (or nptII); confers resistance to neomycin, kanamycin, and G418 (Geneticin®)
   3456..3504    -  polyA_signal   HSV TK poly(A) signal: herpes simplex virus thymidine kinase polyadenylation signal (Cole and Stacy, 1985)
   3650..3855    -  CDS            Cre (fragment): site-specific recombinase Cre is a site-specific recombinase from bacteriophage P1. Recombination occurs at loxP sequences.
   3854..3919    -  intron         small t intron: SV40 (simian virus 40) small t antigen intron
   3919..4746    -  CDS            Cre (fragment): site-specific recombinase Cre is a site-specific recombinase from bacteriophage P1. Recombination occurs at loxP sequences.
   5099..5311    -  CDS            Ace (fragment): ACE_MOUSE - Also known as Dcp1. Experimental evidence at protein level: Swiss-Prot protein existence level 1. Converts angiotensin I to angiotensin II by release of the terminal His-Leu, this results in an increase of the vasoconstrictor activity of angiotensin. Also able to inactivate bradykinin, a potent vasodilator. Has also a glycosidase activity which releases GPI- anchored proteins from the membrane by cleaving the mannose linkage in the GPI moiety. This GPIase activity seems to be crucial for the egg- binding ability of the sperm. From Mus musculus (Mouse).
   5475..5508    -  protein_bind   loxP: Cre-mediated recombination occurs in the 8-bp core sequence (GCATACAT). Cre recombinase
   5559..5577    -  promoter       T7 promoter: promoter for bacteriophage T7 RNA polymerase
   5599..5652    -  CDS            lacI (fragment): lac repressor; lacI; The lac repressor binds to the lac operator to inhibit transcription in E. coli. This inhibition can be relieved by adding lactose or isopropyl-β-D-thiogalactopyranoside (IPTG).
   5835..6423    -  rep_origin     ori: high-copy-number ColE1/pMB1/pBR322/pUC origin of replication
   6594..7454    -  CDS            AmpR: β-lactamase; bla; confers resistance to ampicillin, carbenicillin, and related antibiotics
   7455..7559    -  promoter       AmpR promoter: bla
   7654..7689    +  CDS            rop (fragment): Rop protein, which maintains plasmids at low copy number; rop
   7791..7842    +  misc_feature   bom (fragment): basis of mobility region from pBR322
>Addgene plasmid #20301 | pECFPpA-ACN | depositor full sequence | sequence record 9548 | Author sequence
ATTTAGGTGACACTATAGAACTCGACGGCGCGCCGCGATTAACCCCAAGAAGAAGAGGAAGGTGAGCAAG
CAGATCCTGAAGAACACCGGCCTGCAGGAGATCATGAGCTTCAAGGTGAACCTGGAGGGCGTGGTGAACA
ACCACGTGTTCACCATGGAGGGCTGCGGCAAGGGCAACATCCTGTTCGGCAACCAGCTGGTGCAGATCCG
CGTGACCAAGGGCGCCCCCCTGCCCTTCGCCTTCGACATCCTGAGCCCCGCCTTCCAGTACGGCAACCGC
ACCTTCACCAAGTACCCCGAGGACATCAGCGACTTCTTCATCCAGAGCTTCCCCGCCGGCTTCGTGTACG
AGCGCACCCTGCGCTACGAGGACGGCGGCCTGGTGGAGATCCGCAGCGACATCAACCTGATCGAGGAGAT
GTTCGTGTACCGCGTGGAGTACAAGGGCCGCAACTTCCCCAACGACGGCCCCGTGATGAAGAAGACCATC
ACCGGCCTGCAGCCCAGCTTCGAGGTGGTGTACATGAACGACGGCGTGCTGGTGGGCCAGGTGATCCTGG
TGTACCGCCTGAACAGCGGCAAGTTCTACAGCTGCCACATGCGCACCCTGATGAAGAGCAAGGGCGTGGT
GAAGGACTTCCCCGAGTACCACTTCATCCAGCACCGCCTGGAGAAGACCTACGTGGAGGACGGCGGCTTC
GTGGAGCAGCACGAGACCGCCATCGCCCAGCTGACCAGCCTGGGCAAGCCCCTGGGCAGCCTGCACGAGT
GGGTGTAATAGGAATTCGCCCTTGTTAATTAAGCGGCGCGCCGTGAGCAAGGGCGAGGAGCTGTTCACCG
GGGTGGTGCCCATCCTGGTCGAGCTGGACGGCGACGTAAACGGCCACAAGTTCAGCGTGTCCGGCGAGGG
CGAGGGCGATGCCACCTACGGCAAGCTGACCCTGAAGTTCATCTGCACCACCGGCAAGCTGCCCGTGCCC
TGGCCCACCCTCGTGACCACCCTGACCTGGGGCGTGCAGTGCTTCAGCCGCTACCCCGACCACATGAAGC
AGCACGACTTCTTCAAGTCCGCCATGCCCGAAGGCTACGTCCAGGAGCGCACCATCTTCTTCAAGGACGA
CGGCAACTACAAGACCCGCGCCGAGGTGAAGTTCGAGGGCGACACCCTGGTGAACCGCATCGAGCTGAAG
GGCATCGACTTCAAGGAGGACGGCAACATCCTGGGGCACAAGCTGGAGTACAACTACATCAGCCACAACG
TCTATATCACCGCCGACAAGCAGAAGAACGGCATCAAGGCCAACTTCAAGATCCGCCACAACATCGAGGA
CGGCAGCGTGCAGCTCGCCGACCACTACCAGCAGAACACCCCCATCGGCGACGGCCCCGTGCTGCTGCCC
GACAACCACTACCTGAGCACCCAGTCCGCCCTGAGCAAAGACCCCAACGAGAAGCGCGATCACATGGTCC
TGCTGGAGTTCGTGACCGCCGCCGGGATCACTCTCGGCATGGACGAGCTGTACAAGTAAAGCGGCCGCGA
CTCTAGATCATAATCAGCCATACCACATTTGTAGAGGTTTTACTTGCTTTAAAAAACCTCCCACACCTCC
CCCTGAACCTGAAACATAAAATGAATGCAATTGTTGTTGTTAACTTGTTTATTGCAGCTTATAATGGTTA
CAAATAAAGCAATAGCATCACAAATTTCACAAATAAAGCATTTTTTTCACTGCATTCTAGTTGTGGTTTG
TCCAAACTCATCAATGTATCTTAAGGATCCGCCGATAAGGGCGAATTCATAACTTCGTATAATGTATGCT
ATACGAAGTTATGGATCTGTCGATCGACGGATCGATCCGAACAAACGACCCAACACCCGTGCGTTTTATT
CTGTCTTTTTATTGCCGATCCCCTCAGAAGAACTCGTCAAGAAGGCGATAGAAGGCGATGCGCTGCGAAT
CGGGAGCGGCGATACCGTAAAGCACGAGGAAGCGGTCAGCCCATTCGCCGCCAAGCTCTTCAGCAATATC
ACGGGTAGCCAACGCTATGTCCTGATAGCGGTCCGCCACACCCAGCCGGCCACAGTCGATGAATCCAGAA
AAGCGGCCATTTTCCACCATGATATTCGGCAAGCAGGCATCGCCATGGGTCACGACGAGATCCTCGCCGT
CGGGCATGCGCGCCTTGAGCCTGGCGAACAGTTCGGCTGGCGCGAGCCCCTGATGCTCTTCGTCCAGATC
ATCCTGATCGACAAGACCGGCTTCCATCCGAGTACGTGCTCGCTCGATGCGATGTTTCGCTTGGTGGTCG
AATGGGCAGGTAGCCGGATCAAGCGTATGCAGCCGCCGCATTGCATCAGCCATGATGGATACTTTCTCGG
CAGGAGCAAGGTGAGATGACAGGAGATCCTGCCCCGGCACTTCGCCCAATAGCAGCCAGTCCCTTCCCGC
TTCAGTGACAACGTCGAGCACAGCTGCGCAAGGAACGCCCGTCGTGGCCAGCCACGATAGCCGCGCTGCC
TCGTCCTGCAGTTCATTCAGGGCACCGGACAGGTCGGTCTTGACAAAAAGAACCGGGCGCCCCTGCGCTG
ACAGCCGGAACACGGCGGCATCAGAGCAGCCGATTGTCTGTTGTGCCCAGTCATAGCCGAATAGCCTCTC
CACCCAAGCGGCCGGAGAACCTGCGTGCAATCCATCTTGTTCAATGGCCGATCCCATATTGGCTGCACGG
ATCCTGAACGGCAGAGGTTACGGCAGTTTGTCTCTCCCCCTTCCGGGAGCCACCTTCTTCTCCAACCGTC
CCGGTCGCGCTCTCGGCGCTTCTGAGGAGAGAACTGGCTGAGTGACGCCCTTTATAGATTCGCCCTTGTG
TCCCGCCCCTTCCTTTCCCGCCCTCCCTTGCGCTACGGGGCCGCCCGCACCGGCCTACACGGAGCGCGCG
CGGCGGAGTTGTTGACGCTAGGGCTCCGGCTCCCTGGTTGGGTGTTCTTTCTGACGCGACAGGAGGAGGA
GAATGTCCTGGTCCTGTCGTCCTCCTTTCGGGTTTCCCGTGCACTCAAACCGAGGACTTACAGAACGGAG
GATAAAGTTAGGCCATTTTTACTCAGCTTCGGAGTTCAGGCTCATTTTTCAGCTAAAGTCTCTCATTAGT
ATCCCCCCACACACATCGGGAAAATGGTTTGTCCTACGCATCGGTAATGAAGGCGGGGCCCTTCGGGTCC
TCCGGAGCGGGTTCCGGGGGTGGGGGGAAGGAGGGAGGGACGGGACGGGCCTCGTTCATGAATATTCAGT
TCACCGCTGAATATGCATAAGGCAGGCAAGATGGCGCGTCCAATCAATTGGAAGTAGCCGTTATTAGTGG
AGAGGCCCCAGGACGTTGGGGCACCGCCTGTGCTCTAGTAGCTTTACGGAGCCCTGGCGCTCGATGTTCA
AGCCCAAGCTTTCGCGAGCTCGACCGAACAAACGACCCAACACCCGTGCGTTTTATTCTGTCTTTTTATT
GCCGCTCAGCTTTACAGTGACAATGACGGCTGGCGACTGAATATTAGTGCTTACAGACAGCACTACATAT
TTTCCGTCGATGTTGAAATCCTTTCTCATATGTCACCATAAATATCAAATAATTATAGCAATCATTTACG
CGTTAATGGCTAATCGCCATCTTCCAGCAGGCGCACCATTGCCCCTGTTTCACTATCCAGGTTACGGATA
TAGTTCATGACAATATTTACATTGGTCCAGCCACCAGCTTGCATGATCTCCGGTATTGAAACTCCAGCGC
GGGCCATATCTCGCGCGGCTCCGACACGGGCACTGTGTCCAGACCAGGCCAGGTATCTCTGACCAGAGTC
ATCCTAAAATACACAAACAATTAGAATCAGTAGTTTAACACATTATACACTTAAAAATTTTATATTTACC
TTAGCGCCGTAAATCAATCGATGAGTTGCTTCAAAAATCCCTTCCAGGGCGCGAGTTGATAGCTGGCTGG
TGGCAGATGGCGCGGCAACACCATTTTTTCTGACCCGGCAAAACAGGTAGTTATTCGGATCATCAGCTAC
ACCAGAGACGGAAATCCATCGCTCGACCAGTTTAGTTACCCCCAGGCTAAGTGCCTTCTCTACACCTGCG
GTGCTAACCAGCGTTTTCGTTCTGCCAATATGGATTAACATTCTCCCACCGTCAGTACGTGAGATATCTT
TAACCCTGATCCTGGCAATTTCGGCTATACGTAACAGGGTGTTATAAGCAATCCCCAGAAATGCCAGATT
ACGTATATCCTGGCAGCGATCGCTATTTTCCATGAGTGAACGAACCTGGTCGAAATCAGTGCGTTCGAAC
GCTAGAGCCTGTTTTGCACGTTCACCGGCATCAACGTTTTCTTTTCGGATCCGCCGCATAACCAGTGAAA
CAGCATTGCTGTCACTTGGTCGTGGCAGCCCGGACCGACGATGAAGCATGTTTAGCTGGCCCAAATGTTG
CTGGATAGTTTTTACTGCCAGACCGCGCGCCTGAAGATATAGAAGATAATCGCGAACATCTTCAGGTTCT
GCGGGAAACCATTTCCGGTTATTCAACTTGCACCATGCCGCCCACGACCGGCAAACGGACAGAAGCATTT
TCCAGGTATGCTCAGAAAACGCCTGGCGATCCCTGAACATGTCCATCAGGTTCTTGCGAACCTCATCACT
CGTTGCATCGACCGGTAATGCAGGCAAATTTTGGTGTACGGTCAGTAAATTGGACACCTTCCTCTTCTTC
TTGGGCATGGCCGCAGGAAAGCAGAGCCCTGAAGCTCCCATCACCGGCCAATAAGAGCCAAGCCTGCAGT
GTGACCTCATAGAGCAATGTGCCAGCCAGCCTGACCCCAAGGGCCCTCAGGCTTGGGCACACTGTCTCTA
GGACCCTGAGAGAAAGACATACCCATTTCTGCTTAGGGCCCTGAGGATGAGCCCAGGGGTGGCTTGGCAC
TGAAGCAAAGGACACTGGGGCTCAGCTGGCAGCAAAGTGACCAGGATGCTGAGGCTTTGACCCAGAAGCC
AGAGGCCAGAGGCCAGGACTTCTCTTGGTCCCAGTCCACCCTCACTCAGAGCTTTACCAATGCCCTCTGG
ATAGTTGTCGGGTAACGGTGGACGCCACTGATTCTCTGGCCAGCCTAGGACTTCGCCATTCCGCTGATTC
TGCTCTTCCAGCCACTGGCTGACCGGTTGGAAGTACTCCAGCAGTGCCTTGGCATCCAGGGCATCTGAGC
CTACCAGGTCCTTCAGTACCTCCTGCCAGGGCCTGGAGCAGCCAGCCTGCAACACCTGCCTGCCAAGCAG
AGTGACCACTGTGGGCACAGGGGACACAGGGTGGGGCCCACAACAGCACCATTGTCCACTTGTCCCTCAC
TAGTAAAAGAACTCTAGGGTTGCGGGGGGTGGGGGAGGTCTCTGTGAGGCTGGTAAGGGATATTTGCCTG
GCCCATGGAGATCCATAACTTCGTATAATGTATGCTATACGAAGTTATAAGCTTTCGCGAGCTCGAGATC
CTGCAGGCGCGCCGGATCTGCCGGTCTCCCTATAGTGAGTCGTATTAATTTCGATAAGCCAGGTTAACCT
GCATTAATGAATCGGCCAACGCGCGGGGAGAGGCGGTTTGCGTATTGGGCGCTCTTCCGCTTCCTCGCTC
ACTGACTCGCTGCGCTCGGTCGTTCGGCTGCGGCGAGCGGTATCAGCTCACTCAAAGGCGGTAATACGGT
TATCCACAGAATCAGGGGATAACGCAGGAAAGAACATGTGAGCAAAAGGCCAGCAAAAGGCCAGGAACCG
TAAAAAGGCCGCGTTGCTGGCGTTTTTCCATAGGCTCCGCCCCCCTGACGAGCATCACAAAAATCGACGC
TCAAGTCAGAGGTGGCGAAACCCGACAGGACTATAAAGATACCAGGCGTTTCCCCCTGGAAGCTCCCTCG
TGCGCTCTCCTGTTCCGACCCTGCCGCTTACCGGATACCTGTCCGCCTTTCTCCCTTCGGGAAGCGTGGC
GCTTTCTCATAGCTCACGCTGTAGGTATCTCAGTTCGGTGTAGGTCGTTCGCTCCAAGCTGGGCTGTGTG
CACGAACCCCCCGTTCAGCCCGACCGCTGCGCCTTATCCGGTAACTATCGTCTTGAGTCCAACCCGGTAA
GACACGACTTATCGCCACTGGCAGCAGCCACTGGTAACAGGATTAGCAGAGCGAGGTATGTAGGCGGTGC
TACAGAGTTCTTGAAGTGGTGGCCTAACTACGGCTACACTAGAAGAACAGTATTTGGTATCTGCGCTCTG
CTGAAGCCAGTTACCTTCGGAAAAAGAGTTGGTAGCTCTTGATCCGGCAAACAAACCACCGCTGGTAGCG
GTGGTTTTTTTGTTTGCAAGCAGCAGATTACGCGCAGAAAAAAAGGATCTCAAGAAGATCCTTTGATCTT
TTCTACGGGGTCTGACGCTCAGTGGAACGAAAACTCACGTTAAGGGATTTTGGTCATGAGATTATCAAAA
AGGATCTTCACCTAGATCCTTTTAAATTAAAAATGAAGTTTTAAATCAATCTAAAGTATATATGAGTAAA
CTTGGTCTGACAGTTACCAATGCTTAATCAGTGAGGCACCTATCTCAGCGATCTGTCTATTTCGTTCATC
CATAGTTGCCTGACTCCCCGTCGTGTAGATAACTACGATACGGGAGGGCTTACCATCTGGCCCCAGTGCT
GCAATGATACCGCGAGACCCACGCTCACCGGCTCCAGATTTATCAGCAATAAACCAGCCAGCCGGAAGGG
CCGAGCGCAGAAGTGGTCCTGCAACTTTATCCGCCTCCATCCAGTCTATTAATTGTTGCCGGGAAGCTAG
AGTAAGTAGTTCGCCAGTTAATAGTTTGCGCAACGTTGTTGCCATTGCTACAGGCATCGTGGTGTCACGC
TCGTCGTTTGGTATGGCTTCATTCAGCTCCGGTTCCCAACGATCAAGGCGAGTTACATGATCCCCCATGT
TGTGCAAAAAAGCGGTTAGCTCCTTCGGTCCTCCGATCGTTGTCAGAAGTAAGTTGGCCGCAGTGTTATC
ACTCATGGTTATGGCAGCACTGCATAATTCTCTTACTGTCATGCCATCCGTAAGATGCTTTTCTGTGACT
GGTGAGTACTCAACCAAGTCATTCTGAGAATAGTGTATGCGGCGACCGAGTTGCTCTTGCCCGGCGTCAA
TACGGGATAATACCGCGCCACATAGCAGAACTTTAAAAGTGCTCATCATTGGAAAACGTTCTTCGGGGCG
AAAACTCTCAAGGATCTTACCGCTGTTGAGATCCAGTTCGATGTAACCCACTCGTGCACCCAACTGATCT
TCAGCATCTTTTACTTTCACCAGCGTTTCTGGGTGAGCAAAAACAGGAAGGCAAAATGCCGCAAAAAAGG
GAATAAGGGCGACACGGAAATGTTGAATACTCATACTCTTCCTTTTTCAATATTATTGAAGCATTTATCA
GGGTTATTGTCTCATGAGCGGATACATATTTGAATGTATTTAGAAAAATAAACAAATAGGGGTTCCGCGC
ACATTTCCCCGAAAAGTGCCACCTGACGTCTAAGAAACCATTATTATCATGACATTAACCTATAAAAATA
GGCGTATCACGAGGCCCTTTCGTCTCGCGCGTTTCGGTGATGACGGTGAAAACCTCTGACACATGCAGCT
CCCGGAGACGGTCACAGCTTGTCTGTAAGCGGATGCCGGGAGCAGACAAGCCCGTCAGGGCGCGTCAGCG
GGTGTTGGCGGGTGTCGGGGCTGGCTTAACTATGCGGCATCAGAGCAGATTGTACTGAGAGTGCACCATA
TGGACATATTGTCGTTAGAACGCGGCTACAATTAATACATAACCTTATGTATCATACACATACG
