>Addgene plasmid #20301 | pECFPpA-ACN | addgene partial sequence | sequence record 26151 | 20301 with T7
CTCGAGCTCGCGAAAGCTTATAACTTCGTATAGCATACATTATACGAAGTTATGGATCTCCATGGGCCAG
GCAAATATCCCTTACCAGCCTCACAGAGACCTCCCCCACCCCCCGCAACCCTAGAGTTCTTTTACTAGTG
AGGGACAAGTGGACAATGGTGCTGTTGTGGGCCCCACCCTGTGTCCCCTGTGCCCACAGTGGTCACTCTG
CTTGGCAGGCAGGTGTTGCAGGCTGGCTGCTCCAGGCCCTGGCAGGAGGTACTGAAGGACCTGGTAGGCT
CAGATGCCCTGGATGCCAAGGCACTGCTGGAGTACTTCCAACCGGTCAGCCAGTGGCTGGAAGAGCAGAA
TCAGCGGAATGGCGAAGTCCTAGGCTGGCCAGAGAATCAGTGGCGTCCACCGTTACCCGACAACTATCCA
GAGGGCATTGGTAAAGCTCTGAGTGAGGGTGGACTGGGACCAAGAGAAGTCCTGGCCTCTGGCCTCTGGC
TTCTGGGTCAAAGCCTCAGCATCCTGGTCACTTTGCTGCCAGCTGAGCCCCAGTGTCCTTTGCTTCAGTG
CCAAGCCACCCCTGGGCTCATCCTCAGGGCCCTAAGCAGAAATGGGTATGTCTTTCTCTCAGGGTCCTAG
AGACAGTGTGCCCAAGCCTGAGGGCCCTTGGGGTCAGGCTGGCTGGCACATTGCTCTATGAGGTCACACT
GCAGGCTTGGCTCTTATTGGCCGGTGATGGGAGCTTCAGGGCTCTGCTTTCCTGCGGCCATGCCCAAGAA
GAAGAGGAAGGTGTCCAATTTACTGACCGTACACCAAAATTTGCCTGCATTACCGGTCGATGCAACGAGT
GATGAGGTTCGCAAGAACCTGATGGACATGTTCNGGGATCGCCAGGNN
